Addgene plasmid #132398: pHAGE-IRES-puro-NLS-dPspCas13b-3xEGFP-NLS-3xFlag
Purpose: overexpression in human cells
Depositing lab: Ling-Ling Chen. Depositing organization: CAS Center for Excellence in Molecular Plant Sciences ("CEMPS"). Publication: Dynamic Imaging of RNA in Living Cells by CRISPR-Cas13 Systems. Yang LZ, Wang Y, Li SQ, Yao RW, Luan PF, Wu H, Carmichael GG, Chen LL. Mol Cell. 2019 Dec 19;76(6):981-997.e7. doi: 10.1016/j.molcel.2019.10.024. Epub 2019 Nov 19. PubMed 31757757.
Backbone
  Vector backbone: pHAGE-EF1a-IRES-puro
  Vector type: Mammalian Expression, Lentiviral
Growth in bacteria
  Bacterial resistance: Ampicillin, 100 μg/mL
  Growth temperature: 37°C
  Growth strain: NEB Stable
  Copy number: High Copy
Gene/Insert
  Gene/Insert name: dPspCas13b
  Species: Prevotella sp. P5-125
  Mutation: H133A; H1059A
  Tag / fusion protein: flag (N terminal on insert)
  Cloning method: Ligation Independent Cloning
  Sequencing primers: 5′ unknown
Terms and licenses: Academic/Nonprofit Terms; Industry Terms: Not Available to Industry
Depositor comments: Plasmid is prone to recombination. Test multiple colonies to ensure the full plasmid is isolated.
How to cite: pHAGE-IRES-puro-NLS-dPspCas13b-3xEGFP-NLS-3xFlag was a gift from Ling-Ling Chen (Addgene plasmid # 132398 ; http://n2t.net/addgene:132398 ; RRID:Addgene_132398)
