[The description below was written by a language model from this plasmid's Addgene catalogue record and pLannotate feature annotations shown in this document.]
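Description:
pHAGE-IRES-puro-NLS-dPspCas13b-3xEGFP-NLS-3xFlag is a 13.9 kb HIV-1-based lentiviral vector for overexpression in human cells, built on the pHAGE-EF1a-IRES-puro backbone. It is maintained in E. coli through a high-copy ColE1/pUC-type origin and an ampicillin resistance gene. The viral portion carries a truncated 5' LTR, the Ψ packaging signal with an adjoining gag fragment, the Rev response element, the cPPT/CTS, a WPRE to boost transcript expression, and a ΔU3 self-inactivating 3' LTR. The transfer RNA can therefore be packaged when helper functions are supplied in trans and integrated without reconstituting an active viral promoter.

Between the LTRs, the human EF-1α promoter drives a single bicistronic transcript. The first cistron encodes a catalytically dead Cas13b from Prevotella sp. P5-125 carrying the H133A and H1059A substitutions. According to the construct name, it is flanked by nuclear localisation signals and fused to three tandem EGFP copies and a 3xFLAG epitope. The automated annotation does not label the Cas13b coding region or the NLSs, but an unannotated stretch between the promoter and the first EGFP is consistent with it. The catalogue lists the FLAG tag as N-terminal, whereas the feature table and the name place 3xFLAG after the EGFP array. An EMCV IRES then allows translation of puromycin N-acetyltransferase from the same mRNA, linking drug selection of transduced or transfected cells to fusion expression.

The associated publication concerns dynamic imaging of RNA in living cells. The nuclease-dead, RNA-guided protein would serve as a fluorescent probe directed to target transcripts by a guide RNA supplied separately. The depositor notes that the plasmid is prone to recombination, plausibly because of the repeated EGFP units and the LTRs.
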