Features (pLannotate 1.2.2; 27 found; start..end, strand, type, name):
    377..634     +  LTR            5' LTR (truncated): truncated 5' long terminal repeat (LTR) from HIV-1
    681..806     +  misc_feature   HIV-1 Ψ: packaging signal of human immunodeficiency virus type 1
    790..1128    +  CDS            HIV-1 gag (fragment): gag protein from human immunodeficiency virus 1; gag
   1303..1536    +  misc_feature   RRE: The Rev response element (RRE) of HIV-1 allows for Rev-dependent mRNA export from the nucleus to the cytoplasm.
   1913..2013    +  CDS            Rev (fragment): human immunodeficiency virus 1 (HIV-1) Rev protein; rev; enhances nuclear export of unspliced and incompletely spliced viral mRNAs
   2058..2175    +  misc_feature   cPPT/CTS: central polypurine tract and central termination sequence of HIV-1
   2223..3401    +  promoter       EF-1α promoter: strong constitutive promoter for human elongation factor EF-1α
   6752..7468    +  CDS            EGFP: EGFP is a basic (constitutively fluorescent) green fluorescent protein published in 1996, derived from Aequorea victoria. It is reported to be a rapidly-maturing weak dimer with moderate acid sensitivity.
   7484..8197    +  CDS            EGFP: EGFP is a basic (constitutively fluorescent) green fluorescent protein published in 1996, derived from Aequorea victoria. It is reported to be a rapidly-maturing weak dimer with moderate acid sensitivity.
   8201..8917    +  CDS            EGFP: EGFP is a basic (constitutively fluorescent) green fluorescent protein published in 1996, derived from Aequorea victoria. It is reported to be a rapidly-maturing weak dimer with moderate acid sensitivity.
   9011..9076    +  CDS            3xFLAG: three tandem FLAG® epitope tags, followed by an enterokinase cleavage site
   9188..9650    +  misc_feature   IRES: internal ribosome entry site (IRES) of the encephalomyocarditis virus (EMCV)
   9670..10269   +  CDS            PuroR: puromycin N-acetyltransferase; pac from Streptomyces alboniger; confers resistance to puromycin
  10288..10876   +  misc_feature   WPRE: woodchuck hepatitis virus posttranscriptional regulatory element
  10884..10949   +  CDS            nef (fragment): NEF_HV1Z2 - Experimental evidence at protein level: Swiss-Prot protein existence level 1. Extracellular Nef protein targets CD4(+) T-lymphocytes for apoptosis by interacting with CXCR4 surface receptors. From Human immunodeficiency virus type 1 group M subtype D (isolate Z2/CDC-Z34) (HIV-1).
  10951..11184   +  LTR            3' LTR (ΔU3): self-inactivating 3' long terminal repeat (LTR) from HIV-1
  11389..11493   +  promoter       AmpR promoter: bla
  11494..12354   +  CDS            AmpR: β-lactamase; bla; confers resistance to ampicillin, carbenicillin, and related antibiotics
  12525..13113   +  rep_origin     ori: high-copy-number ColE1/pMB1/pBR322/pUC origin of replication
  13296..13350   +  CDS            lacI (fragment): lac repressor; lacI; The lac repressor binds to the lac operator to inhibit transcription in E. coli. This inhibition can be relieved by adding lactose or isopropyl-β-D-thiogalactopyranoside (IPTG).
  13356..13449   +  rep_origin     SV40 ori (fragment): SV40 origin of replication
  13474..13511   +  CDS            lacI (fragment): lac repressor; lacI; The lac repressor binds to the lac operator to inhibit transcription in E. coli. This inhibition can be relieved by adding lactose or isopropyl-β-D-thiogalactopyranoside (IPTG).
  13524..13545   +  protein_bind   CAP binding site: CAP binding activates transcription in the presence of cAMP. E. coli catabolite activator protein
  13560..13590   +  promoter       lac promoter: promoter for the E. coli lac operon
  13594..13616   +  protein_bind   lac operator (fragment): The lac repressor binds to the lac operator to inhibit transcription in E. coli. This inhibition can be relieved by adding lactose or isopropyl-β-D-thiogalactopyranoside (IPTG). lac repressor encoded by lacI
  13648..13731   +  polyA_signal   SV40 poly(A) signal (fragment): SV40 polyadenylation signal
  13898..329     +  CDS            nef (fragment) (across the origin): NEF_HV1BR - Experimental evidence at protein level: Swiss-Prot protein existence level 1. Extracellular Nef protein targets CD4(+) T-lymphocytes for apoptosis by interacting with CXCR4 surface receptors (PubMed:14990729). From Human immunodeficiency virus type 1 group M subtype B (isolate BRU/LAI) (HIV-1).
>Addgene plasmid #132398 | pHAGE-IRES-puro-NLS-dPspCas13b-3xEGFP-NLS-3xFlag | addgene full sequence | sequence record 268920 | Addgene NGS Result
TGGAAGGGCTAATTCACTCCCAAAGAAGACAAGATATCCTTGATCTGTGGATCTACCACACACAAGGCTA
CTTCCCTGATTAGCAGAACTACACACCAGGGCCAGGGGTCAGATATCCACTGACCTTTGGATGGTGCTAC
AAGCTAGTACCAGTTGAGCCAGATAAGGTAGAAGAGGCCAATAAAGGAGAGAACACCAGCTTGTTACACC
CTGTGAGCCTGCATGGGATGGATGACCCGGAGAGAGAAGTGTTAGAGTGGAGGTTTGACAGCCGCCTAGC
ATTTCATCACGTGGCCCGAGAGCTGCATCCGGAGTACTTCAAGAACTGCTGATATCGAGCTTGCTACAAG
GGACTTTCCGCTGGGGACTTTCCAGGGAGGCGTGGCCTGGGCGGGACTGGGGAGTGGCGAGCCCTCAGAT
CCTGCATATAAGCAGCTGCTTTTTGCCTGTACTGGGTCTCTCTGGTTAGACCAGATCTGAGCCTGGGAGC
TCTCTGGCTAACTAGGGAACCCACTGCTTAAGCCTCAATAAAGCTTGCCTTGAGTGCTTCAAGTAGTGTG
TGCCCGTCTGTTGTGTGACTCTGGTAACTAGAGATCCCTCAGACCCTTTTAGTCAGTGTGGAAAATCTCT
AGCAGTGGCGCCCGAACAGGGACTTGAAAGCGAAAGGGAAACCAGAGGAGCTCTCTCGACGCAGGACTCG
GCTTGCTGAAGCGCGCACGGCAAGAGGCGAGGGGCGGCGACTGGTGAGTACGCCAAAAATTTTGACTAGC
GGAGGCTAGAAGGAGAGAGATGGGTGCGAGAGCGTCAGTATTAAGCGGGGGAGAATTAGATCGCGATGGG
AAAAAATTCGGTTAAGGCCAGGGGGAAAGAAAAAATATAAATTAAAACATATAGTATGGGCAAGCAGGGA
GCTAGAACGATTCGCAGTTAATCCTGGCCTGTTAGAAACATCAGAAGGCTGTAGACAAATACTGGGACAG
CTACAACCATCCCTTCAGACAGGATCAGAAGAACTTAGATCATTATATAATACAGTAGCAACCCTCTATT
GTGTGCATCAAAGGATAGAGATAAAAGACACCAAGGAAGCTTTAGACAAGATAGAGGAAGAGCAAAACAA
AAGTAAGACCACCGCACAGCAAGCGGCCGGCCGCTGATCTTCAGACCTGGAGGAGGAGATATGAGGGACA
ATTGGAGAAGTGAATTATATAAATATAAAGTAGTAAAAATTGAACCATTAGGAGTAGCACCCACCAAGGC
AAAGAGAAGAGTGGTGCAGAGAGAAAAAAGAGCAGTGGGAATAGGAGCTTTGTTCCTTGGGTTCTTGGGA
GCAGCAGGAAGCACTATGGGCGCAGCGTCAATGACGCTGACGGTACAGGCCAGACAATTATTGTCTGGTA
TAGTGCAGCAGCAGAACAATTTGCTGAGGGCTATTGAGGCGCAACAGCATCTGTTGCAACTCACAGTCTG
GGGCATCAAGCAGCTCCAGGCAAGAATCCTGGCTGTGGAAAGATACCTAAAGGATCAACAGCTCCTGGGG
ATTTGGGGTTGCTCTGGAAAACTCATTTGCACCACTGCTGTGCCTTGGAATGCTAGTTGGAGTAATAAAT
CTCTGGAACAGATTTGGAATCACACGACCTGGATGGAGTGGGACAGAGAAATTAACAATTACACAAGCTT
AATACACTCCTTAATTGAAGAATCGCAAAACCAGCAAGAAAAGAATGAACAAGAATTATTGGAATTAGAT
AAATGGGCAAGTTTGTGGAATTGGTTTAACATAACAAATTGGCTGTGGTATATAAAATTATTCATAATGA
TAGTAGGAGGCTTGGTAGGTTTAAGAATAGTTTTTGCTGTACTTTCTATAGTGAATAGAGTTAGGCAGGG
ATATTCACCATTATCGTTTCAGACCCACCTCCCAACCCCGAGGGGACCCGACAGGCCCGAAGGAATAGAA
GAAGAAGGTGGAGAGAGAGACAGAGACAGATCCATTCGATTAGTGAACGGATCTCGACGGTATCGCCGAA
TTCACAAATGGCAGTATTCATCCACAATTTTAAAAGAAAAGGGGGGATTGGGGGGTACAGTGCAGGGGAA
AGAATAGTAGACATAATAGCAACAGACATACAAACTAAAGAATTACAAAAACAAATTACAAAAATTCAAA
ATTTTCGGGTTTATTACAGGGACAGCAGAGATCCAGTTTGGACTAGTCGTGAGGCTCCGGTGCCCGTCAG
TGGGCAGAGCGCACATCGCCCACAGTCCCCGAGAAGTTGGGGGGAGGGGTCGGCAATTGAACCGGTGCCT
AGAGAAGGTGGCGCGGGGTAAACTGGGAAAGTGATGTCGTGTACTGGCTCCGCCTTTTTCCCGAGGGTGG
GGGAGAACCGTATATAAGTGCAGTAGTCGCCGTGAACGTTCTTTTTCGCAACGGGTTTGCCGCCAGAACA
CAGGTAAGTGCCGTGTGTGGTTCCCGCGGGCCTGGCCTCTTTACGGGTTATGGCCCTTGCGTGCCTTGAA
TTACTTCCACCTGGCTGCAGTACGTGATTCTTGATCCCGAGCTTCGGGTTGGAAGTGGGTGGGAGAGTTC
GAGGCCTTGCGCTTAAGGAGCCCCTTCGCCTCGTGCTTGAGTTGAGGCCTGGCCTGGGCGCTGGGGCCGC
CGCGTGCGAATCTGGTGGCACCTTCGCGCCTGTCTCGCTGCTTTCGATAAGTCTCTAGCCATTTAAAATT
TTTGATGACCTGCTGCGACGCTTTTTTTCTGGCAAGATAGTCTTGTAAATGCGGGCCAAGATCTGCACAC
TGGTATTTCGGTTTTTGGGGCCGCGGGCGGCGACGGGGCCCGTGCGTCCCAGCGCACATGTTCGGCGAGG
CGGGGCCTGCGAGCGCGGCCACCGAGAATCGGACGGGGGTAGTCTCAAGCTGGCCGGCCTGCTCTGGTGC
CTGGCCTCGCGCCGCCGTGTATCGCCCCGCCCTGGGCGGCAAGGCTGGCCCGGTCGGCACCAGTTGCGTG
AGCGGAAAGATGGCCGCTTCCCGGCCCTGCTGCAGGGAGCTCAAAATGGAGGACGCGGCGCTCGGGAGAG
CGGGCGGGTGAGTCACCCACACAAAGGAAAAGGGCCTTTCCGTCCTCAGCCGTCGCTTCATGTGACTCCA
CGGAGTACCGGGCGCCGTCCAGGCACCTCGATTAGTTCTCGAGCTTTTGGAGTACGTCGTCTTTAGGTTG
GGGGGAGGGGTTTTATGCGATGGAGTTTCCCCACACTGAGTGGGTGGAGACTGAAGTTAGGCCAGCTTGG
CACTTGATGTAATTCTCCTTGGAATTTGCCCTTTTTGAGTTTGGATCTTGGTTCATTCTCAAGCCTCAGA
CAGTGGTTCAAAGTTTTTTTCTTCCATTTCAGGTGTCGTGAAGCGGCCGCACCGGTCTGCAGCTAGCATG
CCCAAAAAGAAGAGGAAAGTGAACATCCCCGCTCTGGTGGAAAACCAGAAGAAGTACTTTGGCACCTACA
GCGTGATGGCCATGCTGAACGCTCAGACCGTGCTGGACCACATCCAGAAGGTGGCCGATATTGAGGGCGA
GCAGAACGAGAACAACGAGAATCTGTGGTTTCACCCCGTGATGAGCCACCTGTACAACGCCAAGAACGGC
TACGACAAGCAGCCCGAGAAAACCATGTTCATCATCGAGCGGCTGCAGAGCTACTTCCCATTCCTGAAGA
TCATGGCCGAGAACCAGAGAGAGTACAGCAACGGCAAGTACAAGCAGAACCGCGTGGAAGTGAACAGCAA
CGACATCTTCGAGGTGCTGAAGCGCGCCTTCGGCGTGCTGAAGATGTACAGGGACCTGACCAACGCCTAC
AAGACCTACGAGGAAAAGCTGAACGACGGCTGCGAGTTCCTGACCAGCACAGAGCAACCTCTGAGCGGCA
TGATCAACAACTACTACACAGTGGCCCTGCGGAACATGAACGAGAGATACGGCTACAAGACAGAGGACCT
GGCCTTCATCCAGGACAAGCGGTTCAAGTTCGTGAAGGACGCCTACGGCAAGAAAAAGTCCCAAGTGAAT
ACCGGATTCTTCCTGAGCCTGCAGGACTACAACGGCGACACACAGAAGAAGCTGCACCTGAGCGGAGTGG
GAATCGCCCTGCTGATCTGCCTGTTCCTGGACAAGCAGTACATCAACATCTTTCTGAGCAGGCTGCCCAT
CTTCTCCAGCTACAATGCCCAGAGCGAGGAACGGCGGATCATCATCAGATCCTTCGGCATCAACAGCATC
AAGCTGCCCAAGGACCGGATCCACAGCGAGAAGTCCAACAAGAGCGTGGCCATGGATATGCTCAACGAAG
TGAAGCGGTGCCCCGACGAGCTGTTCACAACACTGTCTGCCGAGAAGCAGTCCCGGTTCAGAATCATCAG
CGACGACCACAATGAAGTGCTGATGAAGCGGAGCAGCGACAGATTCGTGCCTCTGCTGCTGCAGTATATC
GATTACGGCAAGCTGTTCGACCACATCAGGTTCCACGTGAACATGGGCAAGCTGAGATACCTGCTGAAGG
CCGACAAGACCTGCATCGACGGCCAGACCAGAGTCAGAGTGATCGAGCAGCCCCTGAACGGCTTCGGCAG
ACTGGAAGAGGCCGAGACAATGCGGAAGCAAGAGAACGGCACCTTCGGCAACAGCGGCATCCGGATCAGA
GACTTCGAGAACATGAAGCGGGACGACGCCAATCCTGCCAACTATCCCTACATCGTGGACACCTACACAC
ACTACATCCTGGAAAACAACAAGGTCGAGATGTTTATCAACGACAAAGAGGACAGCGCCCCACTGCTGCC
CGTGATCGAGGATGATAGATACGTGGTCAAGACAATCCCCAGCTGCCGGATGAGCACCCTGGAAATTCCA
GCCATGGCCTTCCACATGTTTCTGTTCGGCAGCAAGAAAACCGAGAAGCTGATCGTGGACGTGCACAACC
GGTACAAGAGACTGTTCCAGGCCATGCAGAAAGAAGAAGTGACCGCCGAGAATATCGCCAGCTTCGGAAT
CGCCGAGAGCGACCTGCCTCAGAAGATCCTGGATCTGATCAGCGGCAATGCCCACGGCAAGGATGTGGAC
GCCTTCATCAGACTGACCGTGGACGACATGCTGACCGACACCGAGCGGAGAATCAAGAGATTCAAGGACG
ACCGGAAGTCCATTCGGAGCGCCGACAACAAGATGGGAAAGAGAGGCTTCAAGCAGATCTCCACAGGCAA
GCTGGCCGACTTCCTGGCCAAGGACATCGTGCTGTTTCAGCCCAGCGTGAACGATGGCGAGAACAAGATC
ACCGGCCTGAACTACCGGATCATGCAGAGCGCCATTGCCGTGTACGATAGCGGCGACGATTACGAGGCCA
AGCAGCAGTTCAAGCTGATGTTCGAGAAGGCCCGGCTGATCGGCAAGGGCACAACAGAGCCTCATCCATT
TCTGTACAAGGTGTTCGCCCGCAGCATCCCCGCCAATGCCGTCGAGTTCTACGAGCGCTACCTGATCGAG
CGGAAGTTCTACCTGACCGGCCTGTCCAACGAGATCAAGAAAGGCAACAGAGTGGATGTGCCCTTCATCC
GGCGGGACCAGAACAAGTGGAAAACACCCGCCATGAAGACCCTGGGCAGAATCTACAGCGAGGATCTGCC
CGTGGAACTGCCCAGACAGATGTTCGACAATGAGATCAAGTCCCACCTGAAGTCCCTGCCACAGATGGAA
GGCATCGACTTCAACAATGCCAACGTGACCTATCTGATCGCCGAGTACATGAAGAGAGTGCTGGACGACG
ACTTCCAGACCTTCTACCAGTGGAACCGCAACTACCGGTACATGGACATGCTTAAGGGCGAGTACGACAG
AAAGGGCTCCCTGCAGCACTGCTTCACCAGCGTGGAAGAGAGAGAAGGCCTCTGGAAAGAGCGGGCCTCC
AGAACAGAGCGGTACAGAAAGCAGGCCAGCAACAAGATCCGCAGCAACCGGCAGATGAGAAACGCCAGCA
GCGAAGAGATCGAGACAATCCTGGATAAGCGGCTGAGCAACAGCCGGAACGAGTACCAGAAAAGCGAGAA
AGTGATCCGGCGCTACAGAGTGCAGGATGCCCTGCTGTTTCTGCTGGCCAAAAAGACCCTGACCGAACTG
GCCGATTTCGACGGCGAGAGGTTCAAACTGAAAGAAATCATGCCCGACGCCGAGAAGGGAATCCTGAGCG
AGATCATGCCCATGAGCTTCACCTTCGAGAAAGGCGGCAAGAAGTACACCATCACCAGCGAGGGCATGAA
GCTGAAGAACTACGGCGACTTCTTTGTGCTGGCTAGCGACAAGAGGATCGGCAACCTGCTGGAACTCGTG
GGCAGCGACATCGTGTCCAAAGAGGATATCATGGAAGAGTTCAACAAATACGACCAGTGCAGGCCCGAGA
TCAGCTCCATCGTGTTCAACCTGGAAAAGTGGGCCTTCGACACATACCCCGAGCTGTCTGCCAGAGTGGA
CCGGGAAGAGAAGGTGGACTTCAAGAGCATCCTGAAAATCCTGCTGAACAACAAGAACATCAACAAAGAG
CAGAGCGACATCCTGCGGAAGATCCGGAACGCCTTCGATGCCAACAATTACCCCGACAAAGGCGTGGTGG
AAATCAAGGCCCTGCCTGAGATCGCCATGAGCATCAAGAAGGCCTTTGGGGAGTACGCCATCATGAAGGA
GGGAGCTCTAGAGGCGCTACCGGTCGCCACCATGGTGAGCAAGGGCGAGGAGCTGTTCACCGGGGTGGTG
CCCATCCTGGTCGAGCTGGACGGCGACGTAAACGGCCACAAGTTCAGCGTGTCCGGCGAGGGCGAGGGCG
ATGCCACCTACGGCAAGCTGACCCTGAAGTTCATCTGCACCACCGGCAAGCTGCCCGTGCCCTGGCCCAC
CCTCGTGACCACCCTGACCTACGGCGTGCAGTGCTTCAGCCGCTACCCCGACCACATGAAGCAGCACGAC
TTCTTCAAGTCCGCCATGCCCGAAGGCTACGTCCAGGAGCGCACCATCTTCTTCAAGGACGACGGCAACT
ACAAGACCCGCGCCGAGGTGAAGTTCGAGGGCGACACCCTGGTGAACCGCATCGAGCTGAAGGGCATCGA
CTTCAAGGAGGACGGCAACATCCTGGGGCACAAGCTGGAGTACAACTACAACAGCCACAACGTCTATATC
ATGGCCGACAAGCAGAAGAACGGCATCAAGGTGAACTTCAAGATCCGCCACAACATCGAGGACGGCAGCG
TGCAGCTCGCCGACCACTACCAGCAGAACACCCCCATCGGCGACGGCCCCGTGCTGCTGCCCGACAACCA
CTACCTGAGCACCCAGTCCGCCCTGAGCAAAGACCCCAACGAGAAGCGCGATCACATGGTCCTGCTGGAG
TTCGTGACCGCCGCCGGGATCACTCTCGGCATGGACGAGCTGTACAAGTCCGGACTCAGATCTGTGAGCA
AGGGCGAGGAGCTGTTCACCGGGGTGGTGCCCATCCTGGTCGAGCTGGACGGCGACGTAAACGGCCACAA
GTTCAGCGTGTCCGGCGAGGGCGAGGGCGATGCCACCTACGGCAAGCTGACCCTGAAGTTCATCTGCACC
ACCGGCAAGCTGCCCGTGCCCTGGCCCACCCTCGTGACCACCCTGACCTACGGCGTGCAGTGCTTCAGCC
GCTACCCCGACCACATGAAGCAGCACGACTTCTTCAAGTCCGCCATGCCCGAAGGCTACGTCCAGGAGCG
CACCATCTTCTTCAAGGACGACGGCAACTACAAGACCCGCGCCGAGGTGAAGTTCGAGGGCGACACCCTG
GTGAACCGCATCGAGCTGAAGGGCATCGACTTCAAGGAGGACGGCAACATCCTGGGGCACAAGCTGGAGT
ACAACTACAACAGCCACAACGTCTATATCATGGCCGACAAGCAGAAGAACGGCATCAAGGTGAACTTCAA
GATCCGCCACAACATCGAGGACGGCAGCGTGCAGCTCGCCGACCACTACCAGCAGAACACCCCCATCGGC
GACGGCCCCGTGCTGCTGCCCGACAACCACTACCTGAGCACCCAGTCCGCCCTGAGCAAAGACCCCAACG
AGAAGCGCGATCACATGGTCCTGCTGGAGTTCGTGACCGCCGCCGGGATCACTCTCGGCATGGACGAGCT
GTACAAGAAGCTTGTGAGCAAGGGCGAGGAGCTGTTCACCGGGGTGGTGCCCATCCTGGTCGAGCTGGAC
GGCGACGTAAACGGCCACAAGTTCAGCGTGTCCGGCGAGGGCGAGGGCGATGCCACCTACGGCAAGCTGA
CCCTGAAGTTCATCTGCACCACCGGCAAGCTGCCCGTGCCCTGGCCCACCCTCGTGACCACCCTGACCTA
CGGCGTGCAGTGCTTCAGCCGCTACCCCGACCACATGAAGCAGCACGACTTCTTCAAGTCCGCCATGCCC
GAAGGCTACGTCCAGGAGCGCACCATCTTCTTCAAGGACGACGGCAACTACAAGACCCGCGCCGAGGTGA
AGTTCGAGGGCGACACCCTGGTGAACCGCATCGAGCTGAAGGGCATCGACTTCAAGGAGGACGGCAACAT
CCTGGGGCACAAGCTGGAGTACAACTACAACAGCCACAACGTCTATATCATGGCCGACAAGCAGAAGAAC
GGCATCAAGGTGAACTTCAAGATCCGCCACAACATCGAGGACGGCAGCGTGCAGCTCGCCGACCACTACC
AGCAGAACACCCCCATCGGCGACGGCCCCGTGCTGCTGCCCGACAACCACTACCTGAGCACCCAGTCCGC
CCTGAGCAAAGACCCCAACGAGAAGCGCGATCACATGGTCCTGCTGGAGTTCGTGACCGCCGCCGGGATC
ACTCTCGGCATGGACGAGCTGTACAAGTCGAATTCTAAGCCAGGATTCCATATGAAGCGACCTGCCGCCA
CAAAGAAGGCTGGACAGGCTAAGAAGAAGAAACAACGCGTGCAGCTAAGCGACTACAAAGACCATGACGG
TGATTATAAAGATCATGACATCGATTACAAGGATGACGATGACAAGTAAGGATCCCTCCCCCCCCCCTAA
CGTTACTGGCCGAAGCCGCTTGGAATAAGGCCGGTGTGCGTTTGTCTATATGTTATTTTCCACCATATTG
CCGTCTTTTGGCAATGTGAGGGCCCGGAAACCTGGCCCTGTCTTCTTGACGAGCATTCCTAGGGGTCTTT
CCCCTCTCGCCAAAGGAATGCAAGGTCTGTTGAATGTCGTGAAGGAAGCAGTTCCTCTGGAAGCTTCTTG
AAGACAAACAACGTCTGTAGCGACCCTTTGCAGGCAGCGGAACCCCCCACCTGGCGACAGGTGCCTCTGC
GGCCAAAAGCCACGTGTATAAGATACACCTGCAAAGGCGGCACAACCCCAGTGCCACGTTGTGAGTTGGA
TAGTTGTGGAAAGAGTCAAATGGCTCTCCTCAAGCGTATTCAACAAGGGGCTGAAGGATGCCCAGAAGGT
ACCCCATTGTATGGGATCTGATCTGGGGCCTCGGTGCACATGCTTTACATGTGTTTAGTCGAGGTTAAAA
AAACGTCTAGGCCCCCCGAACCACGGGGACGTGGTTTTCCTTTGAAAAACACGATGATAAGGATCCACCG
GAGCTTACCATGACCGAGTACAAGCCCACGGTGCGCCTCGCCACCCGCGACGACGTCCCCAGGGCCGTAC
GCACCCTCGCCGCCGCGTTCGCCGACTACCCCGCCACGCGCCACACCGTCGATCCGGACCGCCACATCGA
GCGGGTCACCGAGCTGCAAGAACTCTTCCTCACGCGCGTCGGGCTCGACATCGGCAAGGTGTGGGTCGCG
GACGACGGCGCCGCGGTGGCGGTCTGGACCACGCCGGAGAGCGTCGAAGCGGGGGCGGTGTTCGCCGAGA
TCGGCCCGCGCATGGCCGAGTTGAGCGGTTCCCGGCTGGCCGCGCAGCAACAGATGGAAGGCCTCCTGGC
GCCGCACCGGCCCAAGGAGCCCGCGTGGTTCCTGGCCACCGTCGGCGTCTCGCCCGACCACCAGGGCAAG
GGTCTGGGCAGCGCCGTCGTGCTCCCCGGAGTGGAGGCGGCCGAGCGCGCCGGGGTGCCCGCCTTCCTGG
AGACCTCCGCGCCCCGCAACCTCCCCTTCTACGAGCGGCTCGGCTTCACCGTCACCGCCGACGTCGAGGT
GCCCGAAGGACCGCGCACCTGGTGCATGACCCGCAAGCCCGGTGCCTGACGCCCATCGATAGATCCTAAT
CAACCTCTGGATTACAAAATTTGTGAAAGATTGACTGGTATTCTTAACTATGTTGCTCCTTTTACGCTAT
GTGGATACGCTGCTTTAATGCCTTTGTATCATGCTATTGCTTCCCGTATGGCTTTCATTTTCTCCTCCTT
GTATAAATCCTGGTTGCTGTCTCTTTATGAGGAGTTGTGGCCCGTTGTCAGGCAACGTGGCGTGGTGTGC
ACTGTGTTTGCTGACGCAACCCCCACTGGTTGGGGCATTGCCACCACCTGTCAGCTCCTTTCCGGGACTT
TCGCTTTCCCCCTCCCTATTGCCACGGCGGAACTCATCGCCGCCTGCCTTGCCCGCTGCTGGACAGGGGC
TCGGCTGTTGGGCACTGACAATTCCGTGGTGTTGTCGGGGAAATCATCGTCCTTTCCTTGGCTGCTCGCC
TGTGTTGCCACCTGGATTCTGCGCGGGACGTCCTTCTGCTACGTCCCTTCGGCCCTCAATCCAGCGGACC
TTCCTTCCCGCGGCCTGCTGCCGGCTCTGCGGCCTCTTCCGCGTCTTCGCCTTCGCCCTCAGACGAGTCG
GATCTCCCTTTGGGCCGCCTCCCCGCCTGAGATCCTTTAAGACCAATGACTTACAAGGCAGCTGTAGATC
TTAGCCACTTTTTAAAAGAAAAGGGGGGACTGGAAGGGCTAATTCACTCCCAACGAAGACAAGATCTGCT
TTTTGCTTGTACTGGGTCTCTCTGGTTAGACCAGATCTGAGCCTGGGAGCTCTCTGGCTAACTAGGGAAC
CCACTGCTTAAGCCTCAATAAAGCTTGCCTTGAGTGCTTCAAGTAGTGTGTGCCCGTCTGTTGTGTGACT
CTGGTAACTAGAGATCCCTCAGACCCTTTTAGTCAGTGTGGAAAATCTCTAGCAGTAGTAGTTCATGTCA
TCTTATTATTCAGTATTTATAACTTGCAAAGAAATGAATATCAGAGAGTGAGAGGCCCGGGTTAATTAAG
GAAAGGGCTAGATCATTCTTGAAGACGAAAGGGCCTCGTGATACGCCTATTTTTATAGGTTAATGTCATG
ATAATAATGGTTTCTTAGACGTCAGGTGGCACTTTTCGGGGAAATGTGCGCGGAACCCCTATTTGTTTAT
TTTTCTAAATACATTCAAATATGTATCCGCTCATGAGACAATAACCCTGATAAATGCTTCAATAATATTG
AAAAAGGAAGAGTATGAGTATTCAACATTTCCGTGTCGCCCTTATTCCCTTTTTTGCGGCATTTTGCCTT
CCTGTTTTTGCTCACCCAGAAACGCTGGTGAAAGTAAAAGATGCTGAAGATCAGTTGGGTGCACGAGTGG
GTTACATCGAACTGGATCTCAACAGCGGTAAGATCCTTGAGAGTTTTCGCCCCGAAGAACGTTTTCCAAT
GATGAGCACTTTTAAAGTTCTGCTATGTGGCGCGGTATTATCCCGTGTTGACGCCGGGCAAGAGCAACTC
GGTCGCCGCATACACTATTCTCAGAATGACTTGGTTGAGTACTCACCAGTCACAGAAAAGCATCTTACGG
ATGGCATGACAGTAAGAGAATTATGCAGTGCTGCCATAACCATGAGTGATAACACTGCGGCCAACTTACT
TCTGACAACGATCGGAGGACCGAAGGAGCTAACCGCTTTTTTGCACAACATGGGGGATCATGTAACTCGC
CTTGATCGTTGGGAACCGGAGCTGAATGAAGCCATACCAAACGACGAGCGTGACACCACGATGCCTGTAG
CAATGGCAACAACGTTGCGCAAACTATTAACTGGCGAACTACTTACTCTAGCTTCCCGGCAACAATTAAT
AGACTGGATGGAGGCGGATAAAGTTGCAGGACCACTTCTGCGCTCGGCCCTTCCGGCTGGCTGGTTTATT
GCTGATAAATCTGGAGCCGGTGAGCGTGGGTCTCGCGGTATCATTGCAGCACTGGGGCCAGATGGTAAGC
CCTCCCGTATCGTAGTTATCTACACGACGGGGAGTCAGGCAACTATGGATGAACGAAATAGACAGATCGC
TGAGATAGGTGCCTCACTGATTAAGCATTGGTAACTGTCAGACCAAGTTTACTCATATATACTTTAGATT
GATTTAAAACTTCATTTTTAATTTAAAAGGATCTAGGTGAAGATCCTTTTTGATAATCTCATGACCAAAA
TCCCTTAACGTGAGTTTTCGTTCCACTGAGCGTCAGACCCCGTAGAAAAGATCAAAGGATCTTCTTGAGA
TCCTTTTTTTCTGCGCGTAATCTGCTGCTTGCAAACAAAAAAACCACCGCTACCAGCGGTGGTTTGTTTG
CCGGATCAAGAGCTACCAACTCTTTTTCCGAAGGTAACTGGCTTCAGCAGAGCGCAGATACCAAATACTG
TTCTTCTAGTGTAGCCGTAGTTAGGCCACCACTTCAAGAACTCTGTAGCACCGCCTACATACCTCGCTCT
GCTAATCCTGTTACCAGTGGCTGCTGCCAGTGGCGATAAGTCGTGTCTTACCGGGTTGGACTCAAGACGA
TAGTTACCGGATAAGGCGCAGCGGTCGGGCTGAACGGGGGGTTCGTGCACACAGCCCAGCTTGGAGCGAA
CGACCTACACCGAACTGAGATACCTACAGCGTGAGCTATGAGAAAGCGCCACGCTTCCCGAAGGGAGAAA
GGCGGACAGGTATCCGGTAAGCGGCAGGGTCGGAACAGGAGAGCGCACGAGGGAGCTTCCAGGGGGAAAC
GCCTGGTATCTTTATAGTCCTGTCGGGTTTCGCCACCTCTGACTTGAGCGTCGATTTTTGTGATGCTCGT
CAGGGGGGCGGAGCCTATGGAAAAACGCCAGCAACGCGGCCTTTTTACGGTTCCTGGCCTTTTGCTGGCC
TTTTGCTCACATGTTCTTTCCTGCGTTATCCCCTGATTCTGTGGATAACCGTATTACCGCCTTTGAGTGA
GCTGATACCGCTCGCCGCAGCCGAACGACCGAGCGCAGCGAGTCAGTGAGCGAGGAAGCGGAAGAGCGCC
CAATACGCAAACCGCCTCTCCCCGCGCGTTGGCCGATTCATTAATGCAGCAAGCTCATGGCTGACTAATT
TTTTTTATTTATGCAGAGGCCGAGGCCGCCTCGGCCTCTGAGCTATTCCAGAAGTAGTGAGGAGGCTTTT
TTGGAGGCCTAGGCTTTTGCAAAAAGCTCCCCGTGGCACGACAGGTTTCCCGACTGGAAAGCGGGCAGTG
AGCGCAACGCAATTAATGTGAGTTAGCTCACTCATTAGGCACCCCAGGCTTTACACTTTATGCTTCCGGC
TCGTATGTTGTGTGGAATTGTGAGCGGATAACAATTTCACACAGGAAACAGCTATGACATGATTACGAAT
TTCACAAATAAAGCATTTTTTTCACTGCATTCTAGTTGTGGTTTGTCCAAACTCATCAATGTATCTTATC
ATGTCTGGATCAACTGGATAACTCAAGCTAACCAAAATCATCCCAAACTTCCCACCCCATACCCTATTAC
CACTGCCAATTACCTGTGGTTTCATTTACTCTAAACCTGTGATTCCTCTGAATTATTTTCATTTTAAAGA
AATTGTATTTGTTAAATATGTACTACAAACTTAGTAGT
